Addgene plasmid #213526: pRSF_his6_sumo_SARS_CoV2_NSP14_H424R
Purpose: Expresses NSP14 of SARS-CoV-2 with a single point mutation H424R
Depositing lab: Thomas Tuschl. Depositing organization: Rockefeller University. Publication: Small-molecule inhibition of SARS-CoV-2 NSP14 RNA cap methyltransferase. Meyer C, Garzia A, Miller MW, Huggins DJ, Myers RW, Hoffmann HH, Ashbrook AW, Jannath SY, Liverton N, Kargman S, Zimmerman M, Nelson AM, Sharma V, Dolgov E, Cangialosi J, Penalva-Lopez S, Alvarez N, Chang CW, Oswal N, Gonzalez I, Rasheed R, Goldgirsh K, Davis JA, Ramos-Espiritu L, Menezes MR, Larson C, Nitsche J, Ganichkin O, Alwaseem H, Molina H, Steinbacher S, Glickman JF, Perlin DS, Rice CM, Meinke PT, Tuschl T. Nature. 2024 Dec 11. doi: 10.1038/s41586-024-08320-0. PubMed 39663451.
Backbone
  Vector backbone: pRSF-His6-sumo
  Backbone size w/o insert (bp): 3900
  Total vector size (bp): 5500
  Vector type: Bacterial Expression
Growth in bacteria
  Bacterial resistance: Kanamycin, 50 μg/mL
  Growth temperature: 37°C
  Growth strain: DH5alpha
  Copy number: Unknown
Gene/Insert
  Gene/Insert name: SARS-CoV-2 NSP14
  Species: SARS-CoV-2
  Insert size (bp): 1581
  Mutation: changed H424 to R
  Entrez Gene: ORF1ab (a.k.a. GU280_gp01)
  Tag / fusion protein: His6-sumo (N terminal on backbone)
  Cloning method: Restriction Enzyme; 5′ cloning site BamHI (not destroyed); 3′ cloning site XhoI (not destroyed)
  Sequencing primers: 5′ GGCTGATGGAAGCGTTCGCTA; 3′ T7-term
Terms and licenses: Academic/Nonprofit Terms; Industry Terms: Not Available to Industry
How to cite: pRSF_his6_sumo_SARS_CoV2_NSP14_H424R was a gift from Thomas Tuschl (Addgene plasmid # 213526 ; http://n2t.net/addgene:213526 ; RRID:Addgene_213526)
