[The description below was written by a language model from this plasmid's Addgene catalogue record and pLannotate feature annotations shown in this document.]
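Description:
pRSF_his6_sumo_SARS_CoV2_NSP14_H424R is a bacterial expression plasmid of about 5.5 kb, built on the pRSF-His6-sumo backbone, for producing a point-mutant form of SARS-CoV-2 non-structural protein 14 in E. coli. It replicates from the RSF1030 origin, which is compatible with other common origin types and so allows co-maintenance with additional plasmids. It is selected with kanamycin through an aph(3')-Ia resistance gene. A lacI gene with its own promoter is carried on the backbone to supply lac repressor.

The expression cassette is a standard T7/lac arrangement: a T7 promoter followed by a lac operator and the T7 gene 10 ribosome binding site, closed by a T7 terminator. Transcription therefore requires a host providing T7 RNA polymerase and is induced with IPTG. The open reading frame begins with a His6 tag (annotated as a fragment of a composite tag), a thrombin cleavage site and a truncated yeast SMT3 SUMO domain. This is fused in frame to the 1,581 bp NSP14 coding region, which was cloned between BamHI and XhoI. The annotation tool labels the insert generically as a fragment of the ORF1ab replicase polyprotein and attaches text about the 2'-O-methyltransferase, but the catalogue entry identifies it as NSP14 carrying the H424R substitution. Short S-tag and other tag fragments annotated downstream of the insert appear to be vector remnants, and the record does not indicate that they are translated.

The His6-SUMO fusion supports affinity purification and typically aids solubility, and the SUMO moiety can be removed by a SUMO-specific protease. The associated study concerns small-molecule inhibition of the NSP14 RNA cap methyltransferase. The record does not state the specific role of the H424R mutant.
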