Features (pLannotate 1.2.2; 19 found; start..end, strand, type, name):
    851..928     -  promoter       lacI promoter: lacI
    936..971     -  CDS            TcR (fragment): tetracycline efflux protein; tet; confers resistance to tetracycline
    974..992     +  promoter       T7 promoter: promoter for bacteriophage T7 RNA polymerase
    993..1017    +  protein_bind   lac operator: The lac repressor binds to the lac operator to inhibit transcription in E. coli. This inhibition can be relieved by adding lactose or isopropyl-β-D-thiogalactopyranoside (IPTG). lac repressor encoded by lacI
   1032..1054    +  RBS            RBS: efficient ribosome binding site from bacteriophage T7 gene 10 (Olins and Rangwala, 1989)
   1073..1089    +  CDS            capTEV™ (fragment): composite tag for in vivo biotinylation, TEV protease cleavage, and 6xHis tagging
   1100..1117    +  CDS            thrombin site: thrombin recognition and cleavage site
   1130..1422    +  CDS            SUMO (fragment): cleavable ubiquitin-like protein tag; S. cerevisiae SMT3 (truncated)
   1427..3007    +  CDS            rep (fragment): R1AB_SARS2 - Experimental evidence at protein level: Swiss-Prot protein existence level 1. [2'-O-methyltransferase]: Methyltransferase that mediates mRNA cap 2'-O-ribose methylation to the 5'-cap structure of viral mRNAs. N7-methyl guanosine cap is a prerequisite for binding of nsp16. Therefore plays an essential role in viral mRNAs cap methylation which is essential to evade immune system. From Severe acute respiratory syndrome coronavirus 2 (2019-nCoV) (SARS-CoV-2).
   3026..3067    +  CDS            S-Tag (fragment): affinity and epitope tag derived from pancreatic ribonuclease A
   3097..3114    +  CDS            SET1 (fragment): solubility-enhancement tag derived from T7 phage gene 10B
   3122..3169    +  terminator     T7 terminator: transcription terminator for bacteriophage T7 RNA polymerase
   3333..3390    +  promoter       AmpR promoter (fragment): bla
   3399..4214    -  CDS            KanR: aminoglycoside phosphotransferase; aph(3')-Ia; confers resistance to kanamycin in bacteria or G418 (Geneticin®) in eukaryotes
   4215..4306    -  promoter       AmpR promoter: bla
   4322..5071    -  rep_origin     RSF ori: Plasmids containing the RSF 1030 origin of replication can be propagated in E. coli cells that contain additional plasmids with compatible origins.
   5154..5218    -  CDS            TcR (fragment): tetracycline efflux protein; tet; confers resistance to tetracycline
   5233..5254    -  protein_bind   CAP binding site: CAP binding activates transcription in the presence of cAMP. E. coli catabolite activator protein
   5267..850     -  CDS            lacI (across the origin): lac repressor; lacI; The lac repressor binds to the lac operator to inhibit transcription in E. coli. This inhibition can be relieved by adding lactose or isopropyl-β-D-thiogalactopyranoside (IPTG).
>Addgene plasmid #213526 | pRSF_his6_sumo_SARS_CoV2_NSP14_H424R | addgene full sequence | sequence record 421859 | Addgene NGS Result
GGATATAACATGAGCTGTCTTCGGTATCGTCGTATCCCACTACCGAGATGTCCGCACCAACGCGCAGCCC
GGACTCGGTAATGGCGCGCATTGCGCCCAGCGCCATCTGATCGTTGGCAACCAGCATCGCAGTGGGAACG
ATGCCCTCATTCAGCATTTGCATGGTTTGTTGAAAACCGGACATGGCACTCCAGTCGCCTTCCCGTTCCG
CTATCGGCTGAATTTGATTGCGAGTGAGATATTTATGCCAGCCAGCCAGACGCAGACGCGCCGAGACAGA
ACTTAATGGGCCCGCTAACAGCGCGATTTGCTGGTGACCCAATGCGACCAGATGCTCCACGCCCAGTCGC
GTACCGTCTTCATGGGAGAAAATAATACTGTTGATGGGTGTCTGGTCAGAGACATCAAGAAATAACGCCG
GAACATTAGTGCAGGCAGCTTCCACAGCAATGGCATCCTGGTCATCCAGCGGATAGTTAATGATCAGCCC
ACTGACGCGTTGCGCGAGAAGATTGTGCACCGCCGCTTTACAGGCTTCGACGCCGCTTCGTTCTACCATC
GACACCACCACGCTGGCACCCAGTTGATCGGCGCGAGATTTAATCGCCGCGACAATTTGCGACGGCGCGT
GCAGGGCCAGACTGGAGGTGGCAACGCCAATCAGCAACGACTGTTTGCCCGCCAGTTGTTGTGCCACGCG
GTTGGGAATGTAATTCAGCTCCGCCATCGCCGCTTCCACTTTTTCCCGCGTTTTCGCAGAAACGTGGCTG
GCCTGGTTCACCACGCGGGAAACGGTCTGATAAGAGACACCGGCATACTCTGCGACATCGTATAACGTTA
CTGGTTTCACATTCACCACCCTGAATTGACTCTCTTCCGGGCGCTATCATGCCATACCGCGAAAGGTTTT
GCGCCATTCGATGGTGTCCGGGATCTCGACGCTCTCCCTTATGCGACTCCTGCATTAGGAAATTAATACG
ACTCACTATAGGGGAATTGTGAGCGGATAACAATTCCCCTGTAGAAATAATTTTGTTTAACTTTAATAAG
GAGATATACCATGGGCAGCAGCCATCATCATCATCATCACAGCAGCGGCCTGGTGCCGCGCGGCAGCCAC
ATGGCAAGCATGTCGGACTCAGAAGTCAATCAAGAAGCTAAGCCAGAGGTCAAGCCAGAAGTCAAGCCTG
AGACTCACATCAATTTAAAGGTGTCCGATGGATCTTCAGAGATCTTCTTCAAGATCAAAAAGACCACTCC
TTTAAGAAGGCTGATGGAAGCGTTCGCTAAAAGACAGGGTAAGGAAATGGACTCCTTAAGATTCTTGTAC
GACGGTATTAGAATCCAAGCTGATCAGACCCCTGAAGATTTGGACATGGAGGATAACGATATTATTGAGG
CTCACAGAGAACAGATTGGTGGATCCGCTGAAAATGTAACAGGACTCTTTAAAGATTGTAGTAAGGTAAT
CACTGGGTTACATCCTACACAGGCACCTACACACCTCAGTGTTGACACTAAATTCAAAACTGAAGGTTTA
TGTGTTGACATACCTGGCATACCTAAGGACATGACCTATAGAAGACTCATCTCTATGATGGGTTTTAAAA
TGAATTATCAAGTTAATGGTTACCCTAACATGTTTATCACCCGCGAAGAAGCTATAAGACATGTACGTGC
ATGGATTGGCTTCGATGTCGAGGGGTGTCATGCTACTAGAGAAGCTGTTGGTACCAATTTACCTTTACAG
CTAGGTTTTTCTACAGGTGTTAACCTAGTTGCTGTACCTACAGGTTATGTTGATACACCTAATAATACAG
ATTTTTCCAGAGTTAGTGCTAAACCACCGCCTGGAGATCAATTTAAACACCTCATACCACTTATGTACAA
AGGACTTCCTTGGAATGTAGTGCGTATAAAGATTGTACAAATGTTAAGTGACACACTTAAAAATCTCTCT
GACAGAGTCGTATTTGTCTTATGGGCACATGGCTTTGAGTTGACATCTATGAAGTATTTTGTGAAAATAG
GACCTGAGCGCACCTGTTGTCTATGTGATAGACGTGCCACATGCTTTTCCACTGCTTCAGACACTTATGC
CTGTTGGCATCATTCTATTGGATTTGATTACGTCTATAATCCGTTTATGATTGATGTTCAACAATGGGGT
TTTACAGGTAACCTACAAAGCAACCATGATCTGTATTGTCAAGTCCATGGTAATGCACATGTAGCTAGTT
GTGATGCAATCATGACTAGGTGTCTAGCTGTCCACGAGTGCTTTGTTAAGCGTGTTGACTGGACTATTGA
ATATCCTATAATTGGTGATGAACTGAAGATTAATGCGGCTTGTAGAAAGGTTCAACACATGGTTGTTAAA
GCTGCATTATTAGCAGACAAATTCCCAGTTCTTCACGACATTGGTAACCCTAAAGCTATTAAGTGTGTAC
CTCAAGCTGATGTAGAATGGAAGTTCTATGATGCACAGCCTTGTAGTGACAAAGCTTATAAAATAGAAGA
ATTATTCTATTCTTATGCCACACATTCTGACAAATTCACAGATGGTGTATGCCTATTTTGGAATTGCAAT
GTCGATAGATATCCTGCTAATTCCATTGTTTGTAGATTTGACACTAGAGTGCTATCTAACCTTAACTTGC
CTGGTTGTGATGGTGGCAGTTTGTATGTAAATAAACGTGCATTCCACACACCAGCTTTTGATAAAAGTGC
TTTTGTTAATTTAAAACAATTACCATTTTTCTATTACTCTGACAGTCCATGTGAGTCTCATGGAAAACAA
GTAGTGTCAGATATAGATTATGTACCACTAAAGTCTGCTACGTGTATAACACGTTGCAATTTAGGTGGTG
CTGTCTGTAGACATCATGCTAATGAGTACAGATTGTATCTCGATGCTTATAACATGATGATCTCAGCTGG
CTTTAGCTTGTGGGTTTACAAACAATTTGATACTTATAACCTCTGGAACACTTTTACAAGACTTCAGTGA
CCGCTCGAGTCTGGTAAAGAAACCGCTGCTGCGAAATTTGAACGCCAGCACATGGACTCGTCTACTAGCG
CAGCTTAATTAACCTAGGCTGCTGCCACCGCTGAGCAATAACTAGCATAACCCCTTGGGGCCTCTAAACG
GGTCTTGAGGGGTTTTTTGCTGAAACCTCAGGCATTTGAGAAGCACACGGTCACACTGCTTCCGGTAGTC
AATAAACCGGTAAACCAGCAATAGACATAAGCGGCTATTTAACGACCCTGCCCTGAACCGACGACAAGCT
GACGACCGGGTCTCCGCAAGTGGCACTTTTCGGGGAAATGTGCGCGGAACCCCTATTTGTTTATTTTTCT
AAATACATTCAAATATGTATCCGCTCATGAATTAATTCTTAGAAAAACTCATCGAGCATCAAATGAAACT
GCAATTTATTCATATCAGGATTATCAATACCATATTTTTGAAAAAGCCGTTTCTGTAATGAAGGAGAAAA
CTCACCGAGGCAGTTCCATAGGATGGCAAGATCCTGGTATCGGTCTGCGATTCCGACTCGTCCAACATCA
ATACAACCTATTAATTTCCCCTCGTCAAAAATAAGGTTATCAAGTGAGAAATCACCATGAGTGACGACTG
AATCCGGTGAGAATGGCAAAAGTTTATGCATTTCTTTCCAGACTTGTTCAACAGGCCAGCCATTACGCTC
GTCATCAAAATCACTCGCATCAACCAAACCGTTATTCATTCGTGATTGCGCCTGAGCGAGACGAAATACG
CGGTCGCTGTTAAAAGGACAATTACAAACAGGAATCGAATGCAACCGGCGCAGGAACACTGCCAGCGCAT
CAACAATATTTTCACCTGAATCAGGATATTCTTCTAATACCTGGAATGCTGTTTTCCCGGGGATCGCAGT
GGTGAGTAACCATGCATCATCAGGAGTACGGATAAAATGCTTGATGGTCGGAAGAGGCATAAATTCCGTC
AGCCAGTTTAGTCTGACCATCTCATCTGTAACATCATTGGCAACGCTACCTTTGCCATGTTTCAGAAACA
ACTCTGGCGCATCGGGCTTCCCATACAATCGATAGATTGTCGCACCTGATTGCCCGACATTATCGCGAGC
CCATTTATACCCATATAAATCAGCATCCATGTTGGAATTTAATCGCGGCCTAGAGCAAGACGTTTCCCGT
TGAATATGGCTCATACTCTTCCTTTTTCAATATTATTGAAGCATTTATCAGGGTTATTGTCTCATGAGCG
GATACATATTTGAATGTATTTAGAAAAATAAACAAATAGGCATGCAGCGCTCTTCCGCTTCCTCGCTCAC
TGACTCGCTACGCTCGGTCGTTCGACTGCGGCGAGCGGTGTCAGCTCACTCAAAAGCGGTAATACGGTTA
TCCACAGAATCAGGGGATAAAGCCGGAAAGAACATGTGAGCAAAAAGCAAAGCACCGGAAGAAGCCAACG
CCGCAGGCGTTTTTCCATAGGCTCCGCCCCCCTGACGAGCATCACAAAAATCGACGCTCAAGCCAGAGGT
GGCGAAACCCGACAGGACTATAAAGATACCAGGCGTTTCCCCCTGGAAGCTCCCTCGTGCGCTCTCCTGT
TCCGACCCTGCCGCTTACCGGATACCTGTCCGCCTTTCTCCCTTCGGGAAGCGTGGCGCTTTCTCATAGC
TCACGCTGTTGGTATCTCAGTTCGGTGTAGGTCGTTCGCTCCAAGCTGGGCTGTGTGCACGAACCCCCCG
TTCAGCCCGACCGCTGCGCCTTATCCGGTAACTATCGTCTTGAGTCCAACCCGGTAAGACACGACTTATC
GCCACTGGCAGCAGCCATTGGTAACTGATTTAGAGGACTTTGTCTTGAAGTTATGCACCTGTTAAGGCTA
AACTGAAAGAACAGATTTTGGTGAGTGCGGTCCTCCAACCCACTTACCTTGGTTCAAAGAGTTGGTAGCT
CAGCGAACCTTGAGAAAACCACCGTTGGTAGCGGTGGTTTTTCTTTATTTATGAGATGATGAATCAATCG
GTCTATCAAGTCAACGAACAGCTATTCCGTTACTCTAGATTTCAGTGCAATTTATCTCTTCAAATGTAGC
ACCTGAAGTCAGCCCCATACGATATAAGTTGTAATTCTCATGTTAGTCATGCCCCGCGCCCACCGGAAGG
AGCTGACTGGGTTGAAGGCTCTCAAGGGCATCGGTCGAGATCCCGGTGCCTAATGAGTGAGCTAACTTAC
ATTAATTGCGTTGCGCTCACTGCCCGCTTTCCAGTCGGGAAACCTGTCGTGCCAGCTGCATTAATGAATC
GGCCAACGCGCGGGGAGAGGCGGTTTGCGTATTGGGCGCCAGGGTGGTTTTTCTTTTCACCAGTGAGACG
GGCAACAGCTGATTGCCCTTCACCGCCTGGCCCTGAGAGAGTTGCAGCAAGCGGTCCACGCTGGTTTGCC
CCAGCAGGCGAAAATCCTGTTTGATGGTGGTTAACGGCG
